>Addgene plasmid #47080 | pBMN YFP-ltDHFR(DD) | depositor full sequence | sequence record 67106 | pBMN YFP-ltDHFR(DD) sequence 8176 bps
AATGAAAGACCCCACCTGTAGGTTTGGCAAGCTAGCTTAAGTAACGCCATTTTGCAAGGCATGGAAAAAT
ACATAACTGAGAATAGAAAAGTTCAGATCAAGGTCAGGAACAGATGGAACAGCTGAATATGGGCCAAAGC
GGATATCTGTGGTAAGCAGTTCCTGCCCCGGCTCAGGGCCAAGAACAGATGGAACAGCTGAATATGGGCC
AAACAGGATATCTGTGGTAAGCAGTTCCTGCCCCGGCTCAGGGCCAAGAACAGATGGTCCCCAGATGCGG
TCCAGCCCTCAGCAGTTTCTAGAGAACCATCAGATGTTTCCAGGGTGCCCCAAGGACCTGAAATGACCCT
GTGCCTTATTTGAACTAACCAATCAGTTCGCTTCTCGCTTCTGTTCGCGCGCTTCTGCTCCCCGAGCTCA
ATAAAAGAGCCCACAACCCCTCACTCGGGGCGCCAGTCCTCCGATTGACTGAGTCGCCCGGGTACCCGTG
TATCCAATAAACCCTCTTGCAGTTGCATCCGACTTGTGGTCTCGCTGTTCCTTGGGAGGGTCTCCTCTGA
GTGATTGACTACCCGTCAGCGGGGGTCTTTCATTTGGGGGCTCGTCCGGGATCGGGAGACCCCTGCCCAG
GGACCACCGACCCACCACCGGGAGGTAAGCTGGCCAGCAACTTATCTGTGTCTGTCCGATTGTCTAGTGT
CTATGACTGATTTTATGCGCCTGCGTCGGTACTAGTTAGCTAACTAGCTCTGTATCTGGCGGACCCGTGG
TGGAACTGACGAGTTCGGAACACCCGGCCGCAACCCTGGGAGACGTCCCAGGGACTTCGGGGGCCGTTTT
TGTGGCCCGACCTGAGTCCAAAAATCCCGATCGTTTTGGACTCTTTGGTGCACCCCCCTTAGAGGAGGGA
TATGTGGTTCTGGTAGGAGACGAGAACCTAAAACAGTTCCCGCCTCCGTCTGAATTTTTGCTTTCGGTTT
GGGACCGAAGCCGCGCCGCGCGTCTTGTCTGCTGCAGCATCGTTCTGTGTTGTCTCTGTCTGACTGTGTT
TCTGTATTTGTCTGAAAATATGGGCCCGGGCCAGACTGTTACCACTCCCTTAAGTTTGACCTTAGGTCAC
TGGAAAGATGTCGAGCGGATCGCTCACAACCAGTCGGTAGATGTCAAGAAGAGACGTTGGGTTACCTTCT
GCTCTGCAGAATGGCCAACCTTTAACGTCGGATGGCCGCGAGACGGCACCTTTAACCGAGACCTCATCAC
CCAGGTTAAGATCAAGGTCTTTTCACCTGGCCCGCATGGACACCCAGACCAGGTCCCCTACATCGTGACC
TGGGAAGCCTTGGCTTTTGACCCCCCTCCCTGGGTCAAGCCCTTTGTACACCCTAAGCCTCCGCCTCCTC
TTCCTCCATCCGCCCCGTCTCTCCCCCTTGAACCTCCTCGTTCGACCCCGCCTCGATCCTCCCTTTATCC
AGCCCTCACTCCTTCTCTAGGCGCCCCCATATGGCCATATGAGATCTTATATGGGGCACCCCCGCCCCTT
GTAAACTTCCCTGACCCTGACATGACAAGAGTTACTAACAGCCCCTCTCTCCAAGCTCACTTACAGGCTC
TCTACTTAGTCCAGCACGAAGTCTGGAGACCTCTGGCGGCACGTACCAAGAACAACTGGACCGACCGGTG
GTACCTCACCCTTACCGAGTCGGCGACACAGTGTGGGTCCGCCGACACCAGACTAAGAACCTAGAACCTC
GCTGGAAAGGACCTTACACAGTCCTGCTGACCACCCCCACCGCCCTCAAAGTAGACGGCATCGCAGCTTG
GATACACGCCGCCCACGTGAAGGCTGCCGACCCCGGGGGTGGACCATCCTCTAGACTGCCGGATCCGCCA
CCATGTATCCGTACGACGTACCGGATTATGCGATGGTGAGCAAGGGCGAGGAGCTGTTCACCGGGGTGGT
GCCCATCCTGGTCGAGCTGGACGGCGACGTAAACGGCCACAAGTTCAGCGTGTCCGGCGAGGGCGAGGGC
GATGCCACCTACGGCAAGCTGACCCTGAAGTTCATCTGCACCACCGGCAAGCTGCCCGTGCCCTGGCCCA
CCCTCGTGACCACCTTCGGCTACGGCCTGCAGTGCTTCGCCCGCTACCCCGACCACATGAAGCAGCACGA
CTTCTTCAAGTCCGCCATGCCCGAAGGCTACGTCCAGGAGCGCACCATCTTCTTCAAGGACGACGGCAAC
TACAAGACCCGCGCCGAGGTGAAGTTCGAGGGCGACACCCTGGTGAACCGCATCGAGCTGAAGGGCATCG
ACTTCAAGGAGGACGGCAACATCCTGGGGCACAAGCTGGAGTACAACTACAACAGCCACAACGTCTATAT
CATGGCCGACAAGCAGAAGAACGGCATCAAGGTGAACTTCAAGATCCGCCACAACATCGAGGACGGCAGC
GTGCAGCTCGCCGACCACTACCAGCAGAACACCCCCATCGGCGACGGCCCCGTGCTGCTGCCCGACAACC
ACTACCTGAGCTACCAGTCCGCCCTGAGCAAAGACCCCAACGAGAAGCGCGATCACATGGTCCTGCTGGA
GTTCGTGACCGCCGCCGGGATCACTCTCGGCATGGACGAGCTGTACAAGCTCGAGATCAGTCTGATTGCG
GCGTTAGCGGTAGATCACGTTATCGGCATGGAAAACGCCATGCCGTGGAACCTGCCTGCCGATCTCGCCT
GGTTTAAACGCAACACCTTAGATAAACCCGTGATTATGGGCCGCCATACCTGGGAATCAATCGGTCGTCC
GTTGCCAGGACGCAAAGATATTATCCTCAGCAGTCAACCGAGTACGGACGATCGCGTAACGTGGGTGAAG
TCGGTGGATGAAGCCATCGCGGCGTGTGGTGACGTACCAGAAATCATGGTGATTGGCGGCGGTCGCGTTT
ATGAACAGTTCTTGCCAAAAGCGCAAAAACTGTATCTGACGCATATCGACGCAGAAGTGGAAGGCGACAC
CCATTTCCCGGATTACGAGCCGGATGGCTGGGAATCGGTATTCAGCGAATTCCACGATGCTGATGCGCAG
AACTCTCACAGCTATTGCTTTGAGATTCTGGAGCGGCGATGACCGCGGCCGCTACGTAAATTCCGCCCCT
CTCCCTCCCCCCCCCCTAACGTTACTGGCCGAAGCCGCTTGGAATAAGGCCGGTGTGCGTTTGTCTATAT
GTTATTTTCCACCATATTGCCGTCTTTTGGCAATGTGAGGGCCCGGAAACCTGGCCCTGTCTTCTTGACG
AGCATTCCTAGGGGTCTTTCCCCTCTCGCCAAAGGAATGCAAGGTCTGTTGAATGTCGTGAAGGAAGCAG
TTCCTCTGGAAGCTTCTTGAAGACAAACAACGTCTGTAGCGACCCTTTGCAGGCAGCGGAACCCCCCACC
TGGCGACAGGTGCCTCTGCGGCCAAAAGCCACGTGTATAAGATACACCTGCAAAGGCGGCACAACCCCAG
TGCCACGTTGTGAGTTGGATAGTTGTGGAAAGAGTCAAATGGCTCTCCTCAAGCGTATTCAACAAGGGGC
TGAAGGATGCCCAGAAGGTACCCCATTGTATGGGATCTGATCTGGGGCCTCGGTGCACATGCTTTACATG
TGTTTAGTCGAGGTTAAAAAACGTCTAGGCCCCCCGAACCACGGGGACGTGGTTTTCCTTTGAAAAACAC
GATGATAATATGGCCACAACCATGGTGAGCGGCCTGCTGAAGGAGAGTATGCGCATCAAGATGTACATGG
AGGGCACCGTGAACGGCCACTACTTCAAGTGCGAGGGCGAGGGCGACGGCAACCCCTTCGCCGGCACCCA
GAGCATGAGAATCCACGTGACCGAGGGCGCCCCCCTGCCCTTCGCCTTCGACATCCTGGCCCCCTGCTGC
GAGTACGGCAGCAGGACCTTCGTGCACCACACCGCCGAGATCCCCGACTTCTTCAAGCAGAGCTTCCCCG
AGGGCTTCACCTGGGAGAGAACCACCACCTACGAGGACGGCGGCATCCTGACCGCCCACCAGGACACCAG
CCTGGAGGGCAACTGCCTGATCTACAAGGTGAAGGTGCACGGCACCAACTTCCCCGCCGACGGCCCCGTG
ATGAAGAACAAGAGCGGCGGCTGGGAGCCCAGCACCGAGGTGGTGTACCCCGAGAACGGCGTGCTGTGCG
GCCGGAACGTGATGGCCCTGAAGGTGGGCGACCGGCACCTGATCTGCCACCACTACACCAGCTACCGGAG
CAAGAAGGCCGTGCGCGCCCTGACCATGCCCGGCTTCCACTTCACCGACATCCGGCTCCAGATGCTGCGG
AAGAAGAAGGACGAGTACTTCGAGCTGTACGAGGCCAGCGTGGCCCGGTACAGCGACCTGCCCGAGAAGG
CCAACAGATCTCCCGGGATGGTGAGCGGCCTGCTGAAGGAGAGTATGCGCATCAAGATGTACATGGAGGG
CACCGTGAACGGCCACTACTTCAAGTGCGAGGGCGAGGGCGACGGCAACCCCTTCGCCGGCACCCAGAGC
ATGAGAATCCACGTGACCGAGGGCGCCCCCCTGCCCTTCGCCTTCGACATCCTGGCCCCCTGCTGCGAGT
ACGGCAGCAGGACCTTCGTGCACCACACCGCCGAGATCCCCGACTTCTTCAAGCAGAGCTTCCCCGAGGG
CTTCACCTGGGAGAGAACCACCACCTACGAGGACGGCGGCATCCTGACCGCCCACCAGGACACCAGCCTG
GAGGGCAACTGCCTGATCTACAAGGTGAAGGTGCACGGCACCAACTTCCCCGCCGACGGCCCCGTGATGA
AGAACAAGAGCGGCGGCTGGGAGCCCAGCACCGAGGTGGTGTACCCCGAGAACGGCGTGCTGTGCGGCCG
GAACGTGATGGCCCTGAAGGTGGGCGACCGGCACCTGATCTGCCACCACTACACCAGCTACCGGAGCAAG
AAGGCCGTGCGCGCCCTGACCATGCCCGGCTTCCACTTCACCGACATCCGGCTCCAGATGCTGCGGAAGA
AGAAGGACGAGTACTTCGAGCTGTACGAGGCCAGCGTGGCCCGGTACAGCGACCTGCCCGAGAAGGCCAA
CTGAGTCGACGATAAAATAAAAGATTTTATTTAGTCTCCAGAAAAAGGGGGGAATGAAAGACCCCACCTG
TAGGTTTGGCAAGCTAGCTTAAGTAACGCCATTTTGCAAGGCATGGAAAAATACATAACTGAGAATAGAG
AAGTTCAGATCAAGGTCAGGAACAGATGGAACAGCTGAATATGGGCCAAACAGGATATCTGTGGTAAGCA
GTTCCTGCCCCGGCTCAGGGCCAAGAACAGATGGAACAGCTGAATATGGGCCAAACAGGATATCTGTGGT
AAGCAGTTCCTGCCCCGGCTCAGGGCCAAGAACAGATGGTCCCCAGATGCGGTCCAGCCCTCAGCAGTTT
CTAGAGAACCATCAGATGTTTCCAGGGTGCCCCAAGGACCTGAAATGACCCTGTGCCTTATTTGAACTAA
CCAATCAGTTCGCTTCTCGCTTCTGTTCGCGCGCTTCTGCTCCCCGAGCTCAATAAAAGAGCCCACAACC
CCTCACTCGGGGCGCCAGTCCTCCGATTGACTGAGTCGCCCGGGTACCCGTGTATCCAATAAACCCTCTT
GCAGTTGCATCCGACTTGTGGTCTCGCTGTTCCTTGGGAGGGTCTCCTCTGAGTGATTGACTACCCGTCA
GCGGGGGTCTTTCATTCACATGCAGCATGTATCAAAATTAATTTGGTTTTTTTTCTTAAGTATTTACATT
AAATGGCCATAGTTGCATTAATGAATCGGCCAACGCGCGGGGAGAGGCGGTTTGCGTATTGGCGCTCTTC
CGCTTCCTCGCTCACTGACTCGCTGCGCTCGGTCGTTCGGCTGCGGCGAGCGGTATCAGCTCACTCAAAG
GCGGTAATACGGTTATCCACAGAATCAGGGGATAACGCAGGAAAGAACATGTGAGCAAAAGGCCAGCAAA
AGGCCAGGAACCGTAAAAAGGCCGCGTTGCTGGCGTTTTTCCATAGGCTCCGCCCCCCTGACGAGCATCA
CAAAAATCGACGCTCAAGTCAGAGGTGGCGAAACCCGACAGGACTATAAAGATACCAGGCGTTTCCCCCT
GGAAGCTCCCTCGTGCGCTCTCCTGTTCCGACCCTGCCGCTTACCGGATACCTGTCCGCCTTTCTCCCTT
CGGGAAGCGTGGCGCTTTCTCATAGCTCACGCTGTAGGTATCTCAGTTCGGTGTAGGTCGTTCGCTCCAA
GCTGGGCTGTGTGCACGAACCCCCCGTTCAGCCCGACCGCTGCGCCTTATCCGGTAACTATCGTCTTGAG
TCCAACCCGGTAAGACACGACTTATCGCCACTGGCAGCAGCCACTGGTAACAGGATTAGCAGAGCGAGGT
ATGTAGGCGGTGCTACAGAGTTCTTGAAGTGGTGGCCTAACTACGGCTACACTAGAAGGACAGTATTTGG
TATCTGCGCTCTGCTGAAGCCAGTTACCTTCGGAAAAAGAGTTGGTAGCTCTTGATCCGGCAAACAAACC
ACCGCTGGTAGCGGTGGTTTTTTTGTTTGCAAGCAGCAGATTACGCGCAGAAAAAAAGGATCTCAAGAAG
ATCCTTTGATCTTTTCTACGGGGTCTGACGCTCAGTGGAACGAAAACTCACGTTAAGGGATTTTGGTCAT
GAGATTATCAAAAAGGATCTTCACCTAGATCCTTTTAAATTAAAAATGAAGTTTGCGCAAATCAATCTAA
AGTATATATGAGTAAACTTGGTCTGACAGTTACCAATGCTTAATCAGTGAGGCACCTATCTCAGCGATCT
GTCTATTTCGTTCATCCATAGTTGCCTGACTCCCCGTCGTGTAGATAACTACGATACGGGAGGGCTTACC
ATCTGGCCCCAGTGCTGCAATGATACCGCGAGACCCACGCTCACCGGCTCCAGATTTATCAGCAATAAAC
CAGCCAGCCGGAAGGGCCGAGCGCAGAAGTGGTCCTGCAACTTTATCCGCCTCCATCCAGTCTATTAATT
GTTGCCGGGAAGCTAGAGTAAGTAGTTCGCCAGTTAATAGTTTGCGCAACGTTGTTGCCATTGCTACAGG
CATCGTGGTGTCACGCTCGTCGTTTGGTATGGCTTCATTCAGCTCCGGTTCCCAACGATCAAGGCGAGTT
ACATGATCCCCCATGTTGTGCAAAAAAGCGGTTAGCTCCTTCGGTCCTCCGATCGTTGTCAGAAGTAAGT
TGGCCGCAGTGTTATCACTCATGGTTATGGCAGCACTGCATAATTCTCTTACTGTCATGCCATCCGTAAG
ATGCTTTTCTGTGACTGGTGAGTACTCAACCAAGTCATTCTGAGAATAGTGTATGCGGCGACCGAGTTGC
TCTTGCCCGGCGTCAACACGGGATAATACCGCGCCACATAGCAGAACTTTAAAAGTGCTCATCATTGGAA
AACGTTCTTCGGGGCGAAAACTCTCAAGGATCTTACCGCTGTTGAGATCCAGTTCGATGTAACCCACTCG
TGCACCCAACTGATCTTCAGCATCTTTTACTTTCACCAGCGTTTCTGGGTGAGCAAAAACAGGAAGGCAA
AATGCCGCAAAAAAGGGAATAAGGGCGACACGGAAATGTTGAATACTCATACTCTTCCTTTTTCAATATT
ATTGAAGCATTTATCAGGGTTATTGTCTCATGACATTAACCTATAAAAATAGGCGTATCACGAGGCCCTT
TCGTCTTCAAGAACAGCTTTGCTCTTAGGAGTTTCCTAATACATCCCAAACTCAAATATATAAAGCATTT
GACTTGTTCTATGCCCTAGGGGGCGGGGGGAAGCTAAGCCAGCTTTTTTTAACATTTAAAATGTTAATTC
CATTTTAAATGCACAGATGTTTTTATTTCATAAGGGTTTCAATGTGCATGAATGCTGCAATATTCCTGTT
ACCAAAGCTAGTATAAATAAAAATAGATAAACGTGGAAATTACTTAGAGTTTCTGTCATTAACGTTTCCT
TCCTCAGTTGACAACATAAATGCGCTGCTGAGAAGCCAGTTTGCATCTGTCAGGATCAATTTCCCATTAT
GCCAGTCATATTAATTACTAGTCAATTAGTTGATTTTTATTTTTGACATATACATG
Features (pLannotate 1.2.2; 14 found; start..end, strand, type, name):
      1..594     +  LTR            LTR: long terminal repeat from Moloney murine leukemia virus
    657..1014    +  misc_feature   MMLV Ψ: packaging signal of Moloney murine leukemia virus (MMLV)
   1079..1495    +  CDS            gag (truncated): truncated Moloney murine leukemia virus (MMLV) gag gene lacking the start codon
   1505..1878    +  misc_feature   pol region: Moloney murine leukemia virus (MMLV) pol region containing the splice acceptor site
   1923..2639    +  CDS            EYFP: EYFP is a basic (constitutively fluorescent) green/yellow fluorescent protein published in 1996, derived from Aequorea victoria. It is reported to be a very rapidly-maturing weak dimer with high acid sensitivity.
   2645..3118    +  CDS            ecDHFR: E. coli dihydrofolate reductase; folA
   3146..3718    +  misc_feature   IRES: internal ribosome entry site (IRES) of the encephalomyocarditis virus (EMCV)
   3732..4415    +  CDS            HcRed1: far-red fluorescent variant of Heteractis crispa chromoprotein mammalian codon-optimized
   4428..5114    +  CDS            HcRed1: far-red fluorescent variant of Heteractis crispa chromoprotein mammalian codon-optimized
   5163..5756    +  LTR            LTR: long terminal repeat from Moloney murine leukemia virus
   5824..5872    -  CDS            lacI (fragment): lac repressor; lacI; The lac repressor binds to the lac operator to inhibit transcription in E. coli. This inhibition can be relieved by adding lactose or isopropyl-β-D-thiogalactopyranoside (IPTG).
   6058..6646    -  rep_origin     ori: high-copy-number ColE1/pMB1/pBR322/pUC origin of replication
   6820..7680    -  CDS            AmpR: β-lactamase; bla; confers resistance to ampicillin, carbenicillin, and related antibiotics
   7681..7733    -  promoter       AmpR promoter (fragment): bla
