[The description below was written by a language model from this plasmid's Addgene catalogue record and pLannotate feature annotations shown in this document.]
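Description:
pBMN YFP-ltDHFR(DD) is a Moloney murine leukemia virus-based retroviral vector built on the pBMN backbone, about 8.2 kb in total. It is propagated in E. coli through a high-copy ColE1/pUC-type origin and selected with ampicillin via the β-lactamase gene. The retroviral portion is bounded by two MMLV long terminal repeats. It includes the Ψ packaging signal, a truncated gag segment lacking its start codon, and a pol region carrying the splice acceptor. Together these allow the transcript to be packaged into viral particles when the missing viral proteins are supplied in trans, and then integrated into mammalian target cells.

The 5′ LTR serves as the promoter for a bicistronic message. The first cistron encodes EYFP fused at its C-terminus to an E. coli dihydrofolate reductase (folA) destabilizing domain carrying the substitutions R12H, N37D, N59D, G67S and D132G. The catalogue entry also lists an N-terminal HA tag, although the feature table does not annotate one. This "lt" variant was developed as a destabilizing domain that works at low temperature, with the stated goal of regulating protein stability in Caenorhabditis elegans with a small molecule. In such systems the fused protein is degraded unless a stabilizing ligand binds the DHFR domain, so YFP fluorescence reports the stability of the fusion. The record does not name the ligand. Downstream, an EMCV IRES drives translation of two consecutive HcRed1 coding sequences, consistent with a tandem far-red reporter. This reporter is the listed selectable marker and identifies transduced cells independently of the YFP fusion's stability. The depositor notes that the plasmid corresponds to one C-terminal ltDHFR clone characterized in the associated study.
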