Addgene plasmid #47080: pBMN YFP-ltDHFR(DD)
Purpose: ecDHFR based destable domain function at low temperature for regulating protein stability in Caenorhabditis elegans
Depositing lab: Thomas Wandless. Depositing organization: Stanford University. Publication: Rapid and Tunable Control of Protein Stability in Caenorhabditis elegans Using a Small Molecule. Cho U, Zimmerman SM, Chen LC, Owen E, Kim JV, Kim SK, Wandless TJ. PLoS One. 2013 Aug 22;8(8):e72393. doi: 10.1371/journal.pone.0072393. PubMed 23991108.
Backbone
  Vector backbone: pBMN
  Backbone manufacturer: Garry Nolan
  Backbone size w/o insert (bp): 6943
  Vector type: Retroviral
  Selectable markers: HcRed Fluorescence
Growth in bacteria
  Bacterial resistance: Ampicillin, 100 μg/mL
  Growth temperature: 30°C
  Growth strain: Top10
  Copy number: Unknown
Gene/Insert
  Gene/Insert name: YFP-ltDHFR(DD) (alt name: folA dihydrofolate reductase ( destable domain) with YFP fusion for low temperature)
  Species: E. coli
  Insert size (bp): 1233
  Mutation: amino acids mutations: R12H, N37D, N59D, G67S, D132G
  GenBank ID: AAC73159
  Promoter: LTR
  Tag / fusion protein: HA (N terminal on insert); YFP (N terminal on insert)
  Cloning method: Restriction Enzyme; 5′ cloning site XnoI (not destroyed); 3′ cloning site SacII (not destroyed)
  Sequencing primers: 5′ lab32; 3′ LC47
Terms and licenses: Academic/Nonprofit Terms; Industry Terms: Not Available to Industry
Depositor comments: This C-terminal ltDHFR(DD) plasmid is the clone#7 in Table 1
How to cite: pBMN YFP-ltDHFR(DD) was a gift from Thomas Wandless (Addgene plasmid # 47080 ; http://n2t.net/addgene:47080 ; RRID:Addgene_47080)
