>Addgene plasmid #47080 | pBMN YFP-ltDHFR(DD) | addgene partial sequence | sequence record 68642 | pBMN_5
GACCATCCTCTAGACTGCCGGATCCGCCACCATGTATCCGTACGACGTACCGGATTATGCGATGGTGAGC
AAGGGCGAGGAGCTGTTCACCGGGGTGGTGCCCATCCTGGTCGAGCTGGACGGCGACGTAAACGGCCACA
AGTTCAGCGTGTCCGGCGAGGGCGAGGGCGATGCCACCTACGGCAAGCTGACCCTGAAGTTCATCTGCAC
CACCGGCAAGCTGCCCGTGCCCTGGCCCACCCTCGTGACCACCTTCGGCTACGGCCTGCAGTGCTTCGCC
CGCTACCCCGACCACATGAAGCAGCACGACTTCTTCAAGTCCGCCATGCCCGAAGGCTACGTCCAGGAGC
GCACCATCTTCTTCAAGGACGACGGCAACTACAAGACCCGCGCCGAGGTGAAGTTCGAGGGCGACACCCT
GGTGAACCGCATCGAGCTGAAGGGCATCGACTTCAAGGAGGACGGCAACATCCTGGGGCACAAGCTGGAG
TACAACTACAACAGCCACAACGTCTATATCATGGCCGACAAGCAGAAGAACGGCATCAAGGTGAACTTCA
AGATCCGCCACAACATCGAGGACGGCAGCGTGCAGCTCGCCGACCACTACCAGCAGAACACCCCCATCGG
CGACGGCCCCGTGCTGCTGCCCGACAACCACTACCTGAGCTACCAGTCCGCCCTGAGCAAAGACCCCAAC
GAGAAGCGCGATCACATGGTCCTGCTGGAGTTCGTGACCGCCGCCGGGATCACTCTCGGCATGGACGAGC
TGTACAAGCTCGAGATCAGTCTGATTGCGGCGTTAGCGGTAGATCACGTTATCGGCATGGAAAACGCCAT
GCCGTGGAACCTGCCTGCCGATCTCGCCTGGTTTAAACGCAACACCTTAGATAAACCCGTGATTATGGGC
CGCCATACCTGGGAATCAATCGGTCGTCCGTTGCCAGGACGCAAAGATATTATCCTCAGCAGTCAACCGA
GTACGGACGATCGCGTAACGTGGGTGAAGTCGGTGGATGAAGCCATCGCGGCGTGTGGTGACGTAC
