>Addgene plasmid #47080 | pBMN YFP-ltDHFR(DD) | addgene partial sequence | sequence record 68949 | IRES-F 5'-TGGCTCTCCTCAAGCGTATT-3'
CCAGAAGGTACCCCATTGTATGGGATCTGATCTGGGGCCTCGGTGCACATGCTTTACATGTGTTTAGTCG
AGGTTAAAAAAACGTCTAGGCCCCCCGAACCACGGGGACGTGGTTTTCCTTTGAAAAACACGATGATAAT
ATGGCCACAACCATGGTGAGCGGCCTGCTGAAGGAGAGTATGCGCATCAAGATGTACATGGAGGGCACCG
TGAACGGCCACTACTTCAAGTGCGAGGGCGAGGGCGACGGCAACCCCTTCGCCGGCACCCAGAGCATGAG
AATCCACGTGACCGAGGGCGCCCCCCTGCCCTTCGCCTTCGACATCCTGGCCCCCTGCTGCGAGTACGGC
AGCAGGACCTTCGTGCACCACACCGCCGAGATCCCCGACTTCTTCAAGCAGAGCTTCCCCGAGGGCTTCA
CCTGGGAGAGAACCACCACCTACGAGGACGGCGGCATCCTGACCGCCCACCAGGACACCAGCCTGGAGGG
CAACTGCCTGATCTACAAGGTGAAGGTGCACGGCACCAACTTCCCCGCCGACGGCCCCGTGATGAAGAAC
AAGAGCGGCGGCTGGGAGCCCAGCACCGAGGTGGTGTACCCCGAGAACGGCGTGCTGTGCGGCCGGAACG
TGATGGCCCTGAAGGTGGGCGACCGGCACCTGATCTGCCACCACTACACCAGCTACCGGAGCAAGAAGGC
CGTGCGCGCCCTGACCATGCCCGGCTTCCACTTCACCGACATCCGGCTCCAGATGCTGCGGAAGAAGAAG
GACGAGTACTTCGAGCTGTACGAGGCCAGCGTGGCCCGGTACAGCGACCTGCCCGAGAAGGCCAACAGAT
CTCCCGGGATGGTGAGCGGCCTGCTGAAGGAGAGTATGCGCATCAAGATGTACATGGAGGGCACCGTGAA
CGGCCACTACT
