>Addgene plasmid #47080 | pBMN YFP-ltDHFR(DD) | addgene partial sequence | sequence record 69597 | EGFP-C 5'-CATGGTCCTGCTGGAGTTCGTG-3'
GACGAGCTGTACAAGCTCGAGATCAGTCTGATTGCGGCGTTAGCGGTAGATCACGTTATCGGCATGGAAA
ACGCCATGCCGTGGAACCTGCCTGCCGATCTCGCCTGGTTTAAACGCAACACCTTAGATAAACCCGTGAT
TATGGGCCGCCATACCTGGGAATCAATCGGTCGTCCGTTGCCAGGACGCAAAGATATTATCCTCAGCAGT
CAACCGAGTACGGACGATCGCGTAACGTGGGTGAAGTCGGTGGATGAAGCCATCGCGGCGTGTGGTGACG
TACCAGAAATCATGGTGATTGGCGGCGGTCGCGTTTATGAACAGTTCTTGCCAAAAGCGCAAAAACTGTA
TCTGACGCATATCGACGCAGAAGTGGAAGGCGACACCCATTTCCCGGATTACGAGCCGGATGGCTGGGAA
TCGGTATTCAGCGAATTCCACGATGCTGATGCGCAGAACTCTCACAGCTATTGCTTTGAGATTCTGGAGC
GGCGATGACCGCGGCCGCTACGTAAATTCCGCCCC
